>Addgene plasmid #104361 | myc-hIFITM3-delta59-68 | addgene full sequence | sequence record 199952 | Addgene NGS Result
CTGTTGGGAAGGGCGATCGGTGCGGGCCTCTTCGCTATTACGCCAGCTGGCGAAAGGGGGATGTGCTGCA
AGGCGATTAAGTTGGGTAACGCCAGGGTTTTCCCAGTCACGACGTTGTAAAACGACGGCCAGTGAGTTCG
AGCTTGCATGCCTGCAGGTCGTTACATAACTTACGGTAAATGGCCCGCCTGGCTGACCGCCCAACGACCC
CCGCCCATTGACGTCAATAATGACGTATGTTCCCATAGTAACGCCAATAGGGACTTTCCATTGACGTCAA
TGGGTGGAGTATTTACGGTAAACTGCCCACTTGGCAGTACATCAAGTGTATCATATGCCAAGTACGCCCC
CTATTGACGTCAATGACGGTAAATGGCCCGCCTGGCATTATGCCCAGTACATGACCTTATGGGACTTTCC
TACTTGGCAGTACATCTACGTATTAGTCATCGCTATTACCATGGTGATGCGGTTTTGGCAGTACATCAAT
GGGCGTGGATAGCGGTTTGACTCACGGGGATTTCCAAGTCTCCACCCCATTGACGTCAATGGGAGTTTGT
TTTGGCACCAAAATCAACGGGACTTTCCAAAATGTCGTAACAACTCCGCCCCATTGACGCAAATGGGCGG
TAGGCGTGTACGGTGGGAGGTCTATATAAGCAGAGCTCGTTTAGTGAACCGTCAGATCGCCTGGAGACGC
CATCCACGCTGTTTTGACCTCCATAGAAGACACCGGGACCGATCCAGCCTCCGGACTCTAGAGGATCCGG
TACTAGAGGAACTGAAAAACCAGAAAGTTAACTGGTAAGTTTAGTCTTTTTGTCTTTTATTTCAGGTCCC
GGATCCGGTGGTGGTGCAAATCAAAGAACTGCTCCTCAGTGGATGTTGCCTTTACTTCTAGGCCTGTACG
GAAGTGTTACTTCTGCTCTAAAAGCTGCGGAATTGTACCCGCGGGCCCACCATGGCATCAATGCAGAAGC
TGATCTCAGAGGAGGACCTGCTTATGGCCATGGAGGCCCGAATTCCCATGAATCACACTGTCCAAACCTT
CTTCTCTCCTGTCAACAGTGGCCAGCCCCCCAACTATGAGATGCTCAAGGAGGAGCACGAGGTGGCTGTG
CTGGGGGCGCCCCACAACCCTGCTCCCCCGACGTCCACCGTGATCCACATCCGCAGCGAGACCTCCGTGC
CCGACCATGTCAACCCCTGCTGCCTGGGCTTCATAGCATTCGCCTACTCCGTGAAGTCTAGGGACAGGAA
GATGGTTGGCGACGTGACCGGGGCCCAGGCCTATGCCTCCACCGCCAAGTGCCTGAACATCTGGGCCCTG
ATTCTGGGCATCCTCATGACCATTCTGCTCATCGTCATCCCAGTGCTGATCTTCCAGGCCTATGGATAGG
TCGACCGAGATCTCTCGAGGTACCGCGGCCGCGGGGATCCAGACATGATAAGATACATTGATGAGTTTGG
ACAAACCACAACTAGAATGCAGTGAAAAAAATGCTTTATTTGTGAAATTTGTGATGCTATTGCTTTATTT
GTAACCATTATAAGCTGCAATAAACAAGTTAACAACAACAATTGCATTCATTTTATGTTTCAGGTTCAGG
GGGAGGTGTGGGAGGTTTTTTCGGATCCTCTAGAGTCGATCTGCAGGCATGCTAGCTTGGCGTAATCATG
GTCATAGCTGTTTCCTGTGTGAAATTGTTATCCGCTCACAATTCCACACAACATACGAGCCGGAAGCATA
AAGTGTAAAGCCTGGGGTGCCTAATGAGTGAGCTAACTCACATTAATTGCGTTGCGCTCACTGCCCGCTT
TCCAGTCGGGAAACCTGTCGTGCCAGCTGCATTAATGAATCGGCCAACGCGCGGGGAGAGGCGGTTTGCG
TATTGGGCGCTCTTCCGCTTCCTCGCTCACTGACTCGCTGCGCTCGGTCGTTCGGCTGCGGCGAGCGGTA
TCAGCTCACTCAAAGGCGGTAATACGGTTATCCACAGAATCAGGGGATAACGCAGGAAAGAACATGTGAG
CAAAAGGCCAGCAAAAGGCCAGGAACCGTAAAAAGGCCGCGTTGCTGGCGTTTTTCCATAGGCTCCGCCC
CCCTGACGAGCATCACAAAAATCGACGCTCAAGTCAGAGGTGGCGAAACCCGACAGGACTATAAAGATAC
CAGGCGTTTCCCCCTGGAAGCTCCCTCGTGCGCTCTCCTGTTCCGACCCTGCCGCTTACCGGATACCTGT
CCGCCTTTCTCCCTTCGGGAAGCGTGGCGCTTTCTCATAGCTCACGCTGTAGGTATCTCAGTTCGGTGTA
GGTCGTTCGCTCCAAGCTGGGCTGTGTGCACGAACCCCCCGTTCAGCCCGACCGCTGCGCCTTATCCGGT
AACTATCGTCTTGAGTCCAACCCGGTAAGACACGACTTATCGCCACTGGCAGCAGCCACTGGTAACAGGA
TTAGCAGAGCGAGGTATGTAGGCGGTGCTACAGAGTTCTTGAAGTGGTGGCCTAACTACGGCTACACTAG
AAGAACAGTATTTGGTATCTGCGCTCTGCTGAAGCCAGTTACCTTCGGAAAAAGAGTTGGTAGCTCTTGA
TCCGGCAAACAAACCACCGCTGGTAGCGGTGGTTTTTTTGTTTGCAAGCAGCAGATTACGCGCAGAAAAA
AAGGATCTCAAGAAGATCCTTTGATCTTTTCTACGGGGTCTGACGCTCAGTGGAACGAAAACTCACGTTA
AGGGATTTTGGTCATGAGATTATCAAAAAGGATCTTCACCTAGATCCTTTTAAATTAAAAATGAAGTTTT
AAATCAATCTAAAGTATATATGAGTAAACTTGGTCTGACAGTTACCAATGCTTAATCAGTGAGGCACCTA
TCTCAGCGATCTGTCTATTTCGTTCATCCATAGTTGCCTGACTCCCCGTCGTGTAGATAACTACGATACG
GGAGGGCTTACCATCTGGCCCCAGTGCTGCAATGATACCGCGAGACCCACGCTCACCGGCTCCAGATTTA
TCAGCAATAAACCAGCCAGCCGGAAGGGCCGAGCGCAGAAGTGGTCCTGCAACTTTATCCGCCTCCATCC
AGTCTATTAATTGTTGCCGGGAAGCTAGAGTAAGTAGTTCGCCAGTTAATAGTTTGCGCAACGTTGTTGC
CATTGCTACAGGCATCGTGGTGTCACGCTCGTCGTTTGGTATGGCTTCATTCAGCTCCGGTTCCCAACGA
TCAAGGCGAGTTACATGATCCCCCATGTTGTGCAAAAAAGCGGTTAGCTCCTTCGGTCCTCCGATCGTTG
TCAGAAGTAAGTTGGCCGCAGTGTTATCACTCATGGTTATGGCAGCACTGCATAATTCTCTTACTGTCAT
GCCATCCGTAAGATGCTTTTCTGTGACTGGTGAGTACTCAACCAAGTCATTCTGAGAATAGTGTATGCGG
CGACCGAGTTGCTCTTGCCCGGCGTCAATACGGGATAATACCGCGCCACATAGCAGAACTTTAAAAGTGC
TCATCATTGGAAAACGTTCTTCGGGGCGAAAACTCTCAAGGATCTTACCGCTGTTGAGATCCAGTTCGAT
GTAACCCACTCGTGCACCCAACTGATCTTCAGCATCTTTTACTTTCACCAGCGTTTCTGGGTGAGCAAAA
ACAGGAAGGCAAAATGCCGCAAAAAAGGGAATAAGGGCGACACGGAAATGTTGAATACTCATACTCTTCC
TTTTTCAATATTATTGAAGCATTTATCAGGGTTATTGTCTCATGAGCGGATACATATTTGAATGTATTTA
GAAAAATAAACAAATAGGGGTTCCGCGCACATTTCCCCGAAAAGTGCCACCTGACGTCTAAGAAACCATT
ATTATCATGACATTAACCTATAAAAATAGGCGTATCACGAGGCCCTTTCGTCTCGCGCGTTTCGGTGATG
ACGGTGAAAACCTCTGACACATGCAGCTCCCGGAGACGGTCACAGCTTGTCTGTAAGCGGATGCCGGGAG
CAGACAAGCCCGTCAGGGCGCGTCAGCGGGTGTTGGCGGGTGTCGGGGCTGGCTTAACTATGCGGCATCA
GAGCAGATTGTACTGAGAGTGCACCATATGCGGTGTGAAATACCGCACAGATGCGTAAGGAGAAAATACC
GCATCAGGCGCCATTCGCCATTCAGGCTGCGCAA
Features (pLannotate 1.2.2; 16 found; start..end, strand, type, name):
    141..161     -  misc_feature   MCS (fragment): pUC18/19 multiple cloning site
    160..463     +  enhancer       CMV enhancer: human cytomegalovirus immediate early enhancer
    464..667     +  promoter       CMV promoter: human cytomegalovirus (CMV) immediate early promoter
    805..901     +  intron         SV40 intron: modified SV40 intron with splice donor and acceptor sites
   1028..1396    +  CDS            IFITM3 (fragment): IFM3_HUMAN - Experimental evidence at protein level: Swiss-Prot protein existence level 1. IFN-induced antiviral protein which disrupts intracellular cholesterol homeostasis. Inhibits the entry of viruses to the host cell cytoplasm by preventing viral fusion with cholesterol depleted endosomes. May inactivate new enveloped viruses which buds out of the infected cell, by letting them go out with a cholesterol depleted membrane. Active against multiple viruses, including influenza A virus, SARS coronaviruses (SARS-CoV and SARS-CoV-2), Marburg virus (MARV), Ebola virus (EBOV), Dengue virus (DNV),
   1436..1570    -  polyA_signal   SV40 poly(A) signal: SV40 polyadenylation signal
   1705..1721    -  protein_bind   lac operator: The lac repressor binds to the lac operator to inhibit transcription in E. coli. This inhibition can be relieved by adding lactose or isopropyl-β-D-thiogalactopyranoside (IPTG). lac repressor encoded by lacI
   1729..1759    -  promoter       lac promoter: promoter for the E. coli lac operon
   1774..1795    -  protein_bind   CAP binding site: CAP binding activates transcription in the presence of cAMP. E. coli catabolite activator protein
   1808..1900    -  CDS            lacI (fragment): lac repressor; lacI; The lac repressor binds to the lac operator to inhibit transcription in E. coli. This inhibition can be relieved by adding lactose or isopropyl-β-D-thiogalactopyranoside (IPTG).
   2083..2671    -  rep_origin     ori: high-copy-number ColE1/pMB1/pBR322/pUC origin of replication
   2842..3702    -  CDS            AmpR: β-lactamase; bla; confers resistance to ampicillin, carbenicillin, and related antibiotics
   3703..3807    -  promoter       AmpR promoter: bla
   3902..3937    +  CDS            rop (fragment): Rop protein, which maintains plasmids at low copy number; rop
   4039..4138    +  misc_feature   bom (fragment): basis of mobility region from pBR322
   4144..135     -  CDS            lacZα (fragment) (across the origin): LacZα fragment of β-galactosidase; lacZ fragment
