[The description below was written by a language model from this plasmid's Addgene catalogue record and pLannotate feature annotations shown in this document.]
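Description:
myc-hIFITM3-delta59-68 is a mammalian expression plasmid built on the Clontech pCMV-myc backbone. It drives production of a deletion mutant of human IFITM3 carrying an N-terminal myc epitope tag supplied by the vector. The insert, about 370 bp, was cloned between EcoRI and SalI sites that both remain intact, and it lacks the codons for amino acids 59 through 68. In the feature table the coding region is accordingly annotated as an IFITM3 fragment. The myc tag is not annotated separately in the feature table, but the catalogue places it on the backbone immediately upstream of the insert.

Expression comes from the human cytomegalovirus immediate early enhancer and promoter, followed by a modified SV40 intron with splice donor and acceptor sites that lies upstream of the open reading frame. The table lists an SV40 polyadenylation signal after the insert, annotated on the reverse strand. The plasmid is propagated in E. coli through a high-copy ColE1/pUC-type origin and selected with ampicillin through the β-lactamase gene and its own promoter. No mammalian selection marker is annotated, which points to transient transfection use. The remaining annotations (lac promoter and operator, CAP site, and fragments of lacI, lacZα, rop and bom) are vestiges of the bacterial cloning backbone with no role in the payload. The sequenced record is 4,164 nt, close to the catalogue figure of 4,172 bp.

IFITM3 is an interferon-induced antiviral protein that restricts entry of many enveloped viruses, including influenza A virus. The associated study concerns the requirement for an amphipathic helix in IFITM3 antiviral activity. This construct is therefore suited to comparing the tagged deletion mutant with wild-type protein in transfected cells, with the myc epitope allowing detection.
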