Addgene plasmid #104361: myc-hIFITM3-delta59-68
Purpose: Expresses human IFITM3-delta59-68 with an N-terminal myc tag in mammalian cells.
Depositing lab: Jacob Yount. Publication: IFITM3 requires an amphipathic helix for antiviral activity. Chesarino NM, Compton AA, McMichael TM, Kenney AD, Zhang L, Soewarna V, Davis M, Schwartz O, Yount JS. EMBO Rep. 2017 Oct;18(10):1740-1751. doi: 10.15252/embr.201744100. Epub 2017 Aug 23. PubMed 28835547.
Backbone
  Vector backbone: pCMV-myc
  Backbone manufacturer: Clontech
  Backbone size w/o insert (bp): 3800
  Total vector size (bp): 4172
  Vector type: Mammalian Expression
Growth in bacteria
  Bacterial resistance: Ampicillin, 100 μg/mL
  Growth temperature: 37°C
  Growth strain: DH5alpha
  Copy number: High Copy
Gene/Insert
  Gene/Insert name: IFITM3
  Species: H. sapiens (human)
  Insert size (bp): 372
  Mutation: deleted amino acids 59 through 68
  Entrez Gene: IFITM3 (a.k.a. 1-8U, DSPA2b, IP15)
  Promoter: CMV
  Tag / fusion protein: myc (N terminal on backbone)
  Cloning method: Restriction Enzyme; 5′ cloning site EcoR1 (not destroyed); 3′ cloning site Sal1 (not destroyed)
  Sequencing primers: 5′ GATCCGGTACTAGAGGAACTGAAAAAC
Terms and licenses: Academic/Nonprofit Terms; Industry Terms: Not Available to Industry
How to cite: myc-hIFITM3-delta59-68 was a gift from Jacob Yount (Addgene plasmid # 104361 ; http://n2t.net/addgene:104361 ; RRID:Addgene_104361)
