>Addgene plasmid #104361 | myc-hIFITM3-delta59-68 | depositor partial sequence | sequence record 197679 | IFITM3-59-68 insert
ATGAATCACACTGTCCAAACCTTCTTCTCTCCTGTCAACAGTGGCCAGCCCCCCAACTATGAGATGCTCA
AGGAGGAGCACGAGGTGGCTGTGCTGGGGGCGCCCCACAACCCTGCTCCCCCGACGTCCACCGTGATCCA
CATCCGCAGCGAGACCTCCGTGCCCGACCATGTCAACCCCTGCTGCCTGGGCTTCATAGCATTCGCCTAC
TCCGTGAAGTCTAGGGACAGGAAGATGGTTGGCGACGTGACCGGGGCCCAGGCCTATGCCTCCACCGCCA
AGTGCCTGAACATCTGGGCCCTGATTCTGGGCATCCTCATGACCATTCTGCTCATCGTCATCCCAGTGCT
GATCTTCCAGGCCTATGGATAG
